Addgene plasmid #132050: pDONR221_SLC25A14
Purpose: Gateway entry clone with codon-optimized ORF sequence for subcloning into custom expression vectors
Depositing lab: RESOLUTE Consortium & Giulio Superti-Furga. Depositing organization: CeMM Research Center for Molecular Medicine. Publication: The RESOLUTE consortium: unlocking SLC transporters for drug discovery. Superti-Furga G, Lackner D, Wiedmer T, Ingles-Prieto A, Barbosa B, Girardi E, Goldmann U, Gurtl B, Klavins K, Klimek C, Lindinger S, Lineiro-Retes E, Muller AC, Onstein S, Redinger G, Reil D, Sedlyarov V, Wolf G, Crawford M, Everley R, ... Steppan CM. Nat Rev Drug Discov. 2020 Jul;19(7):429-430. doi: 10.1038/d41573-020-00056-6. PubMed 32265506.
Backbone
  Vector backbone: pDONR221
  Backbone manufacturer: Thermo Fisher Scientific
  Backbone size w/o insert (bp): 2550
  Vector type: Mammalian Expression
Growth in bacteria
  Bacterial resistance: Kanamycin, 50 μg/mL
  Growth temperature: 37°C
  Growth strain: Stbl3
  Copy number: High Copy
Gene/Insert
  Gene/Insert name: SLC25A14 (alt name: BMCP1, UCP5)
  Species: H. sapiens (human)
  Insert size (bp): 975
  Entrez Gene: SLC25A14 (a.k.a. BMCP1, UCP5)
  Cloning method: Gateway Cloning
  Sequencing primers: 5′ M13-fwd; 3′ M13-rev
Terms and licenses: Academic/Nonprofit Terms; Industry Terms
Depositor comments: For more information on the full Resolute plasmid collection, please see www.addgene.org/depositor-collections/re-solute/. Please provide your feedback on this plasmid to the RESOLUTE consortium by filling out their RESOLUTE repository feedback form: https://forms.office.com/Pages/ResponsePage.aspx?id=0e05yklzmkS7rjFGQL4N7z4feCLQvEJAmVcOCM_u885UN1JJRko0Ukg4TVQwNTZLOUxPQVJWT1NHUCQlQCN0PWcu
How to cite: pDONR221_SLC25A14 was a gift from RESOLUTE Consortium & Giulio Superti-Furga (Addgene plasmid # 132050 ; http://n2t.net/addgene:132050 ; RRID:Addgene_132050)
