[The description below was written by a language model from this plasmid's Addgene catalogue record and pLannotate feature annotations shown in this document.]
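Description:
pDONR221_SLC25A14 is a Gateway entry clone built on the commercial pDONR221 backbone, carrying a codon-optimized open reading frame for human SLC25A14 (also known as BMCP1 or UCP5), a mitochondrial carrier family member annotated as contributing to proton leak in brain mitochondria. The sequenced plasmid is 3,525 nt, consistent with the roughly 2.55 kb backbone plus the 975 bp insert. It is maintained in E. coli through a high-copy ColE1/pUC-type origin and selected with kanamycin via an aminoglycoside phosphotransferase (KanR) gene.

The SLC25A14 coding sequence sits between attL1 and attL2, the recombination sites that LR Clonase uses to transfer an insert directionally into any attR-containing destination vector. Although the catalogue lists the vector type as mammalian expression, the feature table shows no eukaryotic promoter or polyadenylation signal, so the plasmid itself is a shuttle for the ORF, not an expression construct; expression elements and any tags are supplied by the chosen destination vector. Whether the ORF ends in a stop codon is not stated in the record. Upstream of the cassette lie the rrnB T1 and T2 transcription terminators, which insulate the insert from read-through transcription in bacteria. A T7 promoter lies just beyond attL2 and points back toward the insert. Short lacI and lacZα fragments are backbone remnants with no functional role. M13 forward and reverse priming sites flank the cassette for sequence verification.

The clone belongs to a consortium collection of solute carrier (SLC) transporter ORFs, intended as a standardized source for subcloning SLC genes into custom expression vectors for transporter research and drug discovery.
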