Features (pLannotate 1.2.2; 10 found; start..end, strand, type, name):
    121..213     +  CDS            lacI (fragment): lac repressor; lacI; The lac repressor binds to the lac operator to inhibit transcription in E. coli. This inhibition can be relieved by adding lactose or isopropyl-β-D-thiogalactopyranoside (IPTG).
    268..295     -  terminator     rrnB T2 terminator: transcription terminator T2 from the E. coli rrnB gene
    427..470     +  terminator     rrnB T1 terminator: Escherichia coli rrnB; transcription terminator T1 from the E. coli rrnB gene
    517..553     -  CDS            lacZα (fragment): LacZα fragment of β-galactosidase; lacZ fragment
    569..668     +  protein_bind   attL1: mutant version of attL; recombination site for the Gateway® LR reaction LR Clonase™
    674..1648    +  CDS            SLC25A14: UCP5_HUMAN - Also known as BMCP1, UCP5. Experimental evidence at transcript level: Swiss-Prot protein existence level 2. Participates in the mitochondrial proton leak measured in brain mitochondria. From Homo sapiens (Human).
   1650..1749    -  protein_bind   attL2: mutant version of attL; recombination site for the Gateway® LR reaction LR Clonase™
   1767..1785    -  promoter       T7 promoter: promoter for bacteriophage T7 RNA polymerase
   1919..2728    +  CDS            KanR: aminoglycoside phosphotransferase; aph(3')-Ia; confers resistance to kanamycin in bacteria or G418 (Geneticin®) in eukaryotes
   2875..3463    +  rep_origin     ori: high-copy-number ColE1/pMB1/pBR322/pUC origin of replication
>Addgene plasmid #132050 | pDONR221_SLC25A14 | addgene full sequence | sequence record 261846 | Addgene NGS Result
CTTTCCTGCGTTATCCCCTGATTCTGTGGATAACCGTATTACCGCCTTTGAGTGAGCTGATACCGCTCGC
CGCAGCCGAACGACCGAGCGCAGCGAGTCAGTGAGCGAGGAAGCGGAAGAGCGCCCAATACGCAAACCGC
CTCTCCCCGCGCGTTGGCCGATTCATTAATGCAGCTGGCACGACAGGTTTCCCGACTGGAAAGCGGGCAG
TGAGCGCAACGCAATTAATACGCGTACCGCTAGCCAGGAAGAGTTTGTAGAAACGCAAAAAGGCCATCCG
TCAGGATGGCCTTCTGCTTAGTTTGATGCCTGGCAGTTTATGGCGGGCGTCCTGCCCGCCACCCTCCGGG
CCGTTGCTTCACAACGTTCAAATCCGCTCCCGGCGGATTTGTCCTACTCAGGAGAGCGTTCACCGACAAA
CAACAGATAAAACGAAAGGCCCAGTCTTCCGACTGAGCCTTTCGTTTTATTTGATGCCTGGCAGTTCCCT
ACTCTCGCGTTAACGCTAGCATGGATGTTTTCCCAGTCACGACGTTGTAAAACGACGGCCAGTCTTAAGC
TCGGGCCCCAAATAATGATTTTATTTTGACTGATAGTGACCTGTTCGTTGCAACACATTGATGAGCAATG
CTTTTTTATAATGCCAACTTTGTACAAAAAAGCAGGCTCCACCATGGGCATCTTCCCAGGCATCATCCTG
ATCTTCCTGAGGGTGAAGTTTGCAACCGCAGCCGTGATCGTGAGCGGACACCAGAAGTCCACCACAGTGT
CTCACGAGATGAGCGGCCTGAACTGGAAGCCTTTCGTGTACGGAGGACTGGCAAGCATCGTGGCCGAGTT
CGGCACATTTCCAGTGGACCTGACCAAGACACGCCTGCAGGTGCAGGGCCAGTCCATCGATGCCAGGTTT
AAGGAGATCAAGTACCGCGGCATGTTCCACGCCCTGTTTAGGATCTGCAAGGAGGAGGGCGTGCTGGCCC
TGTATAGCGGAATCGCACCCGCCCTGCTGAGGCAGGCCTCCTACGGCACCATCAAGATCGGCATCTATCA
GTCTCTGAAGCGGCTGTTTGTGGAGAGACTGGAGGACGAGACACTGCTGATCAACATGATCTGTGGCGTG
GTGTCTGGCGTGATCAGCTCCACCATCGCCAATCCTACAGACGTGCTGAAGATCCGGATGCAGGCACAGG
GAAGCCTGTTCCAGGGATCCATGATCGGCTCTTTTATCGATATCTACCAGCAGGAGGGAACCAGGGGACT
GTGGAGGGGAGTGGTGCCAACAGCACAGAGAGCAGCAATCGTGGTGGGAGTGGAGCTGCCCGTGTATGAC
ATCACCAAGAAGCACCTGATCCTGTCCGGCATGATGGGCGATACCATCCTGACACACTTCGTGTCTAGCT
TTACCTGCGGACTGGCAGGCGCCCTGGCATCTAACCCCGTGGATGTGGTGCGGACAAGAATGATGAATCA
GAGGGCAATCGTGGGACACGTGGACCTGTACAAGGGCACCGTGGATGGCATCCTGAAGATGTGGAAGCAC
GAGGGCTTCTTTGCCCTGTATAAGGGATTCTGGCCAAACTGGCTGAGGCTGGGACCTTGGAACATCATCT
TCTTTATCACATACGAGCAGCTGAAGAGACTGCAGATCGACCCAGCTTTCTTGTACAAAGTTGGCATTAT
AAGAAAGCATTGCTTATCAATTTGTTGCAACGAACAGGTCACTATCAGTCAAAATAAAATCATTATTTGC
CATCCAGCTGATATCCCCTATAGTGAGTCGTATTACATGGTCATAGCTGTTTCCTGGCAGCTCTGGCCCG
TGTCTCAAAATCTCTGATGTTACATTGCACAAGATAAAAATATATCATCATGAACAATAAAACTGTCTGC
TTACATAAACAGTAATACAAGGGGTGTTATGAGCCATATTCAACGGGAAACGTCGAGGCCGCGATTAAAT
TCCAACATGGATGCTGATTTATATGGGTATAAATGGGCTCGCGATAATGTCGGGCAATCAGGTGCGACAA
TCTATCGCTTGTATGGGAAGCCCGATGCGCCAGAGTTGTTTCTGAAACATGGCAAAGGTAGCGTTGCCAA
TGATGTTACAGATGAGATGGTCAGACTAAACTGGCTGACGGAATTTATGCCTCTTCCGACCATCAAGCAT
TTTATCCGTACTCCTGATGATGCATGGTTACTCACCACTGCGATCCCCGGAAAAACAGCATTCCAGGTAT
TAGAAGAATATCCTGATTCAGGTGAAAATATTGTTGATGCGCTGGCAGTGTTCCTGCGCCGGTTGCATTC
GATTCCTGTTTGTAATTGTCCTTTTAACAGCGATCGCGTATTTCGTCTCGCTCAGGCGCAATCACGAATG
AATAACGGTTTGGTTGATGCGAGTGATTTTGATGACGAGCGTAATGGCTGGCCTGTTGAACAAGTCTGGA
AAGAAATGCATAAACTTTTGCCATTCTCACCGGATTCAGTCGTCACTCATGGTGATTTCTCACTTGATAA
CCTTATTTTTGACGAGGGGAAATTAATAGGTTGTATTGATGTTGGACGAGTCGGAATCGCAGACCGATAC
CAGGATCTTGCCATCCTATGGAACTGCCTCGGTGAGTTTTCTCCTTCATTACAGAAACGGCTTTTTCAAA
AATATGGTATTGATAATCCTGATATGAATAAATTGCAGTTTCATTTGATGCTCGATGAGTTTTTCTAATC
AGAATTGGTTAATTGGTTGTAACACTGGCAGAGCATTACGCTGACTTGACGGGACGGCGCAAGCTCATGA
CCAAAATCCCTTAACGTGAGTTACGCGTCGTTCCACTGAGCGTCAGACCCCGTAGAAAAGATCAAAGGAT
CTTCTTGAGATCCTTTTTTTCTGCGCGTAATCTGCTGCTTGCAAACAAAAAAACCACCGCTACCAGCGGT
GGTTTGTTTGCCGGATCAAGAGCTACCAACTCTTTTTCCGAAGGTAACTGGCTTCAGCAGAGCGCAGATA
CCAAATACTGTTCTTCTAGTGTAGCCGTAGTTAGGCCACCACTTCAAGAACTCTGTAGCACCGCCTACAT
ACCTCGCTCTGCTAATCCTGTTACCAGTGGCTGCTGCCAGTGGCGATAAGTCGTGTCTTACCGGGTTGGA
CTCAAGACGATAGTTACCGGATAAGGCGCAGCGGTCGGGCTGAACGGGGGGTTCGTGCACACAGCCCAGC
TTGGAGCGAACGACCTACACCGAACTGAGATACCTACAGCGTGAGCTATGAGAAAGCGCCACGCTTCCCG
AAGGGAGAAAGGCGGACAGGTATCCGGTAAGCGGCAGGGTCGGAACAGGAGAGCGCACGAGGGAGCTTCC
AGGGGGAAACGCCTGGTATCTTTATAGTCCTGTCGGGTTTCGCCACCTCTGACTTGAGCGTCGATTTTTG
TGATGCTCGTCAGGGGGGCGGAGCCTATGGAAAAACGCCAGCAACGCGGCCTTTTTACGGTTCCTGGCCT
TTTGCTGGCCTTTTGCTCACATGTT
