>Addgene plasmid #132050 | pDONR221_SLC25A14 | depositor partial sequence | sequence record 253500 | Codon-optimized ORF of SLC25A14
ATGGGCATCTTCCCAGGCATCATCCTGATCTTCCTGAGGGTGAAGTTTGCAACCGCAGCCGTGATCGTGA
GCGGACACCAGAAGTCCACCACAGTGTCTCACGAGATGAGCGGCCTGAACTGGAAGCCTTTCGTGTACGG
AGGACTGGCAAGCATCGTGGCCGAGTTCGGCACATTTCCAGTGGACCTGACCAAGACACGCCTGCAGGTG
CAGGGCCAGTCCATCGATGCCAGGTTTAAGGAGATCAAGTACCGCGGCATGTTCCACGCCCTGTTTAGGA
TCTGCAAGGAGGAGGGCGTGCTGGCCCTGTATAGCGGAATCGCACCCGCCCTGCTGAGGCAGGCCTCCTA
CGGCACCATCAAGATCGGCATCTATCAGTCTCTGAAGCGGCTGTTTGTGGAGAGACTGGAGGACGAGACA
CTGCTGATCAACATGATCTGTGGCGTGGTGTCTGGCGTGATCAGCTCCACCATCGCCAATCCTACAGACG
TGCTGAAGATCCGGATGCAGGCACAGGGAAGCCTGTTCCAGGGATCCATGATCGGCTCTTTTATCGATAT
CTACCAGCAGGAGGGAACCAGGGGACTGTGGAGGGGAGTGGTGCCAACAGCACAGAGAGCAGCAATCGTG
GTGGGAGTGGAGCTGCCCGTGTATGACATCACCAAGAAGCACCTGATCCTGTCCGGCATGATGGGCGATA
CCATCCTGACACACTTCGTGTCTAGCTTTACCTGCGGACTGGCAGGCGCCCTGGCATCTAACCCCGTGGA
TGTGGTGCGGACAAGAATGATGAATCAGAGGGCAATCGTGGGACACGTGGACCTGTACAAGGGCACCGTG
GATGGCATCCTGAAGATGTGGAAGCACGAGGGCTTCTTTGCCCTGTATAAGGGATTCTGGCCAAACTGGC
TGAGGCTGGGACCTTGGAACATCATCTTCTTTATCACATACGAGCAGCTGAAGAGACTGCAGATC
